Addgene plasmid #89887: pCrysβ:ECFP-LexOP:mCherry-HrasG12V
Purpose: Human HRasG12V fused to mCherry downstream of LexOP, placed within a non-autonomous maize dissociation (Ds) element for integration in zebrafish. Contains pCrysB-ECFP for screening.
Depositing lab: Tatjana Sauka-Spengler. Depositing organization: University of Oxford. Publication: Generation of a double binary transgenic zebrafish model to study myeloid gene regulation in response to oncogene activation in melanocytes. Kenyon A, Gavriouchkina D, Zorman J, Chong-Morrison V, Napolitani G, Cerundolo V, Sauka-Spengler T. Dis Model Mech. 2018 Apr 6;11(4). pii: dmm.030056. doi: 10.1242/dmm.030056. PubMed 29666124.
Backbone
  Vector backbone: pDs(cry:C-LOP:Ch)
  Backbone size w/o insert (bp): 6260
  Total vector size (bp): 7588
  Vector type: Unspecified
Growth in bacteria
  Bacterial resistance: Ampicillin, 100 μg/mL
  Growth temperature: 37°C
  Growth strain: DH5alpha
  Copy number: High Copy
Gene/Insert
  Gene/Insert name: mCherry-HRasG12V
  Species: H. sapiens (human)
  Insert size (bp): 1328
  Tag / fusion protein: mCherry (N terminal on insert)
  Cloning method: Gibson Cloning
  Sequencing primers: 5′ CTCGACTCTAGGATCTTCGCA; 3′ GGGAGGTGTGGGAGGTTTT
Resource information
  A portion of this plasmid was derived from a plasmid made by: pDs(cry:ECFP-LexOP:Cherry) construct was from Dr Alexander Emelyanov and Dr Sergey Parinov pEFm.6 HA-KRasv12 was from Prof Xin Lu
Terms and licenses: Academic/Nonprofit Terms; Industry Terms: Not Available to Industry
How to cite: pCrysβ:ECFP-LexOP:mCherry-HrasG12V was a gift from Tatjana Sauka-Spengler (Addgene plasmid # 89887 ; http://n2t.net/addgene:89887 ; RRID:Addgene_89887)
