[The description below was written by a language model from this plasmid's Addgene catalogue record and pLannotate feature annotations shown in this document.]
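Description:
pCrysβ:ECFP-LexOP:mCherry-HrasG12V is a zebrafish transgenesis plasmid built on the pDs(cry:C-LOP:Ch) backbone, in which the transgene cargo sits inside a non-autonomous maize Dissociation (Ds) element. Such an element cannot mobilise itself and relies on Ac transposase supplied in trans to integrate into the genome; the short maize-derived fragment picked up by the annotation is consistent with Ds sequence. In bacteria the plasmid is maintained through a high-copy ColE1/pUC origin with ampicillin resistance. It also carries pBluescript-type remnants: an f1 origin, lacZα and lac regulatory fragments, and T3 and T7 promoters.

The main payload is human H-Ras carrying the oncogenic G12V substitution, fused at its N-terminus to the red fluorescent protein mCherry and terminated by an SV40 polyadenylation signal. It lies downstream of LexOP, the LexA operator-based responder promoter. The feature table does not label the operators themselves but places a minimal CaMV 35S promoter immediately upstream of the fusion. This makes the construct the effector half of a binary system, so mCherry-HRasG12V should be expressed only where a LexA-based transactivator from a separate driver line is present. A second cassette expresses ECFP with a bGH poly(A) signal. According to the record it is driven by a β-crystallin promoter, which is not annotated in the table, and it serves as a fluorescent marker for screening transgenic carriers. A single lox2272 site is also annotated, but the record does not explain its role.

The associated publication describes a double binary transgenic zebrafish model for studying myeloid gene regulation in response to oncogene activation in melanocytes. One inconsistency is that the resource notes cite a KRasV12 plasmid as a source, whereas the name, purpose and sequence annotation all indicate H-Ras G12V.
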