Features (pLannotate 1.2.2; 25 found; start..end, strand, type, name):
    649..682     -  protein_bind   lox2272: Cre-mediated recombination occurs in the 8-bp core sequence (GGATACTT). lox2272 sites are compatible with each other, but incompatible with loxP or loxN sites (Lee and Saito, 1988). Cre recombinase
   1339..1389    +  CDS            YAC9_MAIZE (fragment): Protein predicted: Swiss-Prot protein existence level 4. From Zea mays (Maize).
   1603..1621    -  promoter       T7 promoter: promoter for bacteriophage T7 RNA polymerase
   1629..1784    +  CDS            lacZα (fragment): LacZα fragment of β-galactosidase; lacZ fragment
   1789..2217    +  rep_origin     f1 ori (sequence partly withheld): f1 bacteriophage origin of replication; arrow indicates direction of (+) strand synthesis
   2270..2374    +  promoter       AmpR promoter: bla
   2375..3235    +  CDS            AmpR: β-lactamase; bla; confers resistance to ampicillin, carbenicillin, and related antibiotics
   3406..3994    +  rep_origin     ori: high-copy-number ColE1/pMB1/pBR322/pUC origin of replication
   4177..4269    +  CDS            lacI (fragment): lac repressor; lacI; The lac repressor binds to the lac operator to inhibit transcription in E. coli. This inhibition can be relieved by adding lactose or isopropyl-β-D-thiogalactopyranoside (IPTG).
   4282..4303    +  protein_bind   CAP binding site: CAP binding activates transcription in the presence of cAMP. E. coli catabolite activator protein
   4318..4348    +  promoter       lac promoter: promoter for the E. coli lac operon
   4356..4372    +  protein_bind   lac operator: The lac repressor binds to the lac operator to inhibit transcription in E. coli. This inhibition can be relieved by adding lactose or isopropyl-β-D-thiogalactopyranoside (IPTG). lac repressor encoded by lacI
   4417..4435    +  promoter       T3 promoter: promoter for bacteriophage T3 RNA polymerase
   4872..4953    -  polyA_signal   SV40 poly(A) signal: SV40 polyadenylation signal
   4976..5059    -  CDS            large T antigen (fragment): large T antigen from SV40 (simian virus 40)
   5079..5648    -  CDS            H-Ras (G12V): human oncoprotein generated by the G12V mutation in the small GTPase H-Ras
   5673..6380    -  CDS            mCherry: mCherry is a basic (constitutively fluorescent) red fluorescent protein published in 2004, derived from Discosoma sp.. It is reported to be a very rapidly-maturing monomer with low acid sensitivity.
   6388..6426    -  misc_feature   MCS (fragment): multiple cloning site
   6453..6499    -  promoter       minimal CaMV 35S promoter: minimal 35S promoter from cauliflower mosaic virus
   6518..6577    +  promoter       GAL10 promoter (fragment): S. cerevisiae GAL10; inducible promoter, regulated by Gal4
   6741..6769    +  promoter       GAL1 promoter (fragment): S. cerevisiae GAL1; inducible promoter, regulated by Gal4
   6820..7042    -  terminator     NOS terminator (fragment): nopaline synthase terminator and poly(A) signal
   7087..7106    -  promoter       SV40 promoter (fragment): SV40 enhancer and early promoter
   7110..7334    -  polyA_signal   bGH poly(A) signal: bovine growth hormone polyadenylation signal
   7363..490     -  CDS            ECFP (across the origin): enhanced CFP mammalian codon-optimized
>Addgene plasmid #89887 | pCrysβ:ECFP-LexOP:mCherry-HrasG12V | addgene full sequence | sequence record 181092 | Addgene NGS Result
CCTTGATGCCGTTCTTCTGCTTGTCGGCGGTGATATAGACGTTGTGGCTGATGTAGTTGTACTCCAGCTT
GTGCCCCAGGATGTTGCCGTCCTCCTTGAAGTCGATGCCCTTCAGCTCGATGCGGTTCACCAGGGTGTCG
CCCTCGAACTTCACCTCGGCGCGGGTCTTGTAGTTGCCGTCGTCCTTGAAGAAGATGGTGCGCTCCTGGA
CGTAGCCTTCGGGCATGGCGGACTTGAAGAAGTCGTGCTGCTTCATGTGGTCGGGGTAGCGGCTGAAGCA
CTGCACGCCCCAGGTCAGGGTGGTCACGAGGGTGGGCCAGGGCACGGGCAGCTTGCCGGTGGTGCAGATG
AACTTCAGGGTCAGCTTGCCGTAGGTGGCATCGCCCTCGCCCTCGCCGGACACGCTGAACTTGTGGCCGT
TTACGTCGCCGTCCAGCTCGACCAGGATGGGCACCACCCCGGTGAACAGCTCCTCGCCCTTGCTCACCAT
GGTGGCGGGATCCCCTAGCAAAAATACAGATACTGCAGTTTCTGATAGGAAGGTTGAGCAGAATAGCAGG
GGAAGGAAACAGGAGGAAGACACTTACCTGTTAATTAACACGGGGAATGCGCGTTCCAATGCACCGTTCC
CGGCAACCTAGCATGCAGATAACTTCGTATAAAGTATCCTATACGAAGTTATGGCAACGCGTTTAAACTA
CAGCTGTGCTGGGAAGGCTGGCTCGCTCTGGCCTTCCTCACCACTGCCGCAGCTTTTATACGCTGGCAAG
GGCAGCACAGCGGCGCGCGGCGGACAATAGAAACACGCCGTCATCAGAGTTCAGCCGTGCCGAAGCGCAG
GGTCATCGCATCGCCCAGAAGGCCGTAAGCATTTTACTGTCAATGGAAAGCCCTGACGGCGGCACTTTCC
CTCTCAGCCCGAGCTCTATGCTATAGGCTGTATACCTATGGCTAAGAGAGGTCTGTGTTCAGGTCAGAGG
TCACGTGATGATAATCCGAGCAGAGGAGTCGCTCGCTGATACACTCCAGAGCAGAGTAGATTTCATACTG
AAGTTAATAATGTAGCATGACATATATTAGATGGTGTGTGTGTGTGTGTGTATATACATATATATATATA
TATGGTAGCGTATTTAGATGGAATTTATTGATGTATTATTTATTATATGTATATACAGATGAAGTCAAAA
TTTTTCGCTCCCTGTATATTTTCCCCTTAAATCCTGTTTAAGAGAAAGAAACATATTTCTAATCATAATA
GTTTTAATAACTCATTTCTAATAACTGATTTCTTCTCTCTTTGTCATGATGATAGCACCAATTGCTCGAG
GGATCTGTTGCAGTCATCCCGAATTAGAAAATACGGTAACGAAACGGGATCATCCCGATTAAAAACGGGA
TCCCGGTGAAACGGTCGGGAAACTAGCTCTACCGTTTCCGTTTCCGTTTACCGTTTTGTATATCCCGTTT
CCGTTCCGTTTTCGTTTTTTACCTCGGGTTCGAAATCGATCGGGATAAAACTAACAAAATCGGTTATACG
ATAACGGTCGGTACGGGATTTTCCCATCCTACTTTCATCCCTGCGTCGGGTACCCAATTCGCCCTATAGT
GAGTCGTATTACGCGCGCTCACTGGCCGTCGTTTTACAACGTCGTGACTGGGAAAACCCTGGCGTTACCC
AACTTAATCGCCTTGCAGCACATCCCCCTTTCGCCAGCTGGCGTAATAGCGAAGAGGCCCGCACCGATCG
CCCTTCCCAACAGTTGCGCAGCCTGAATGGCGAATGGG
[124 nt withheld, positions 1789-1912]
C
[91 nt withheld, positions 1914-2004]
A
[49 nt withheld, positions 2006-2054]
CCTTTGACGTTGGAGTCCACGTTCTTT
[37 nt withheld, positions 2082-2118]
ACCCTATCTCGGTCTATTCTTTTGATTTATAAGGGATTTTGCCGATTTCGGCCTATTGGTTAAAAAATGA
GCTGATTTAACAAAAATTTAACGCGAATTTTAACAAAATATTAACGCTTACAATTTAGGTGGCACTTTTC
GGGGAAATGTGCGCGGAACCCCTATTTGTTTATTTTTCTAAATACATTCAAATATGTATCCGCTCATGAG
ACAATAACCCTGATAAATGCTTCAATAATATTGAAAAAGGAAGAGTATGAGTATTCAACATTTCCGTGTC
GCCCTTATTCCCTTTTTTGCGGCATTTTGCCTTCCTGTTTTTGCTCACCCAGAAACGCTGGTGAAAGTAA
AAGATGCTGAAGATCAGTTGGGTGCACGAGTGGGTTACATCGAACTGGATCTCAACAGCGGTAAGATCCT
TGAGAGTTTTCGCCCCGAAGAACGTTTTCCAATGATGAGCACTTTTAAAGTTCTGCTATGTGGCGCGGTA
TTATCCCGTATTGACGCCGGGCAAGAGCAACTCGGTCGCCGCATACACTATTCTCAGAATGACTTGGTTG
AGTACTCACCAGTCACAGAAAAGCATCTTACGGATGGCATGACAGTAAGAGAATTATGCAGTGCTGCCAT
AACCATGAGTGATAACACTGCGGCCAACTTACTTCTGACAACGATCGGAGGACCGAAGGAGCTAACCGCT
TTTTTGCACAACATGGGGGATCATGTAACTCGCCTTGATCGTTGGGAACCGGAGCTGAATGAAGCCATAC
CAAACGACGAGCGTGACACCACGATGCCTGTAGCAATGGCAACAACGTTGCGCAAACTATTAACTGGCGA
ACTACTTACTCTAGCTTCCCGGCAACAATTAATAGACTGGATGGAGGCGGATAAAGTTGCAGGACCACTT
CTGCGCTCGGCCCTTCCGGCTGGCTGGTTTATTGCTGATAAATCTGGAGCCGGTGAGCGTGGGTCTCGCG
GTATCATTGCAGCACTGGGGCCAGATGGTAAGCCCTCCCGTATCGTAGTTATCTACACGACGGGGAGTCA
GGCAACTATGGATGAACGAAATAGACAGATCGCTGAGATAGGTGCCTCACTGATTAAGCATTGGTAACTG
TCAGACCAAGTTTACTCATATATACTTTAGATTGATTTAAAACTTCATTTTTAATTTAAAAGGATCTAGG
TGAAGATCCTTTTTGATAATCTCATGACCAAAATCCCTTAACGTGAGTTTTCGTTCCACTGAGCGTCAGA
CCCCGTAGAAAAGATCAAAGGATCTTCTTGAGATCCTTTTTTTCTGCGCGTAATCTGCTGCTTGCAAACA
AAAAAACCACCGCTACCAGCGGTGGTTTGTTTGCCGGATCAAGAGCTACCAACTCTTTTTCCGAAGGTAA
CTGGCTTCAGCAGAGCGCAGATACCAAATACTGTTCTTCTAGTGTAGCCGTAGTTAGGCCACCACTTCAA
GAACTCTGTAGCACCGCCTACATACCTCGCTCTGCTAATCCTGTTACCAGTGGCTGCTGCCAGTGGCGAT
AAGTCGTGTCTTACCGGGTTGGACTCAAGACGATAGTTACCGGATAAGGCGCAGCGGTCGGGCTGAACGG
GGGGTTCGTGCACACAGCCCAGCTTGGAGCGAACGACCTACACCGAACTGAGATACCTACAGCGTGAGCT
ATGAGAAAGCGCCACGCTTCCCGAAGGGAGAAAGGCGGACAGGTATCCGGTAAGCGGCAGGGTCGGAACA
GGAGAGCGCACGAGGGAGCTTCCAGGGGGAAACGCCTGGTATCTTTATAGTCCTGTCGGGTTTCGCCACC
TCTGACTTGAGCGTCGATTTTTGTGATGCTCGTCAGGGGGGCGGAGCCTATGGAAAAACGCCAGCAACGC
GGCCTTTTTACGGTTCCTGGCCTTTTGCTGGCCTTTTGCTCACATGTTCTTTCCTGCGTTATCCCCTGAT
TCTGTGGATAACCGTATTACCGCCTTTGAGTGAGCTGATACCGCTCGCCGCAGCCGAACGACCGAGCGCA
GCGAGTCAGTGAGCGAGGAAGCGGAAGAGCGCCCAATACGCAAACCGCCTCTCCCCGCGCGTTGGCCGAT
TCATTAATGCAGCTGGCACGACAGGTTTCCCGACTGGAAAGCGGGCAGTGAGCGCAACGCAATTAATGTG
AGTTAGCTCACTCATTAGGCACCCCAGGCTTTACACTTTATGCTTCCGGCTCGTATGTTGTGTGGAATTG
TGAGCGGATAACAATTTCACACAGGAAACAGCTATGACCATGATTACGCCAAGCGCGCAATTAACCCTCA
CTAAAGGGAACAAAAGCTGGAGCTCCCCGACTAGGGATGAAAACGGTCGGTAACGGTCGGTAAAATACCT
CTACCGTTTTCATTTTCATATTTAACTTGCGGGACGGAAACGAAAACGGGATATACCGGTAACGAAAACG
AACGGGATAAATACGGTAATCGAAAACCGATACGATCCGGTCGGGTTAAAGTCGAAATCGGACGGGAACC
GGTATTTTTGTTCGGTAAAATCACACATGAAAACATATATTCAAAACTTAAAAACAAATATAAAAAATTG
TAAACACAAGTCTTAATTAAACATAGATAAAATCCATATAAATCTGGAGCACACATAGTTTAATGTAGCA
CATAAGTGATAAGTCTTGGGCTCTTGGCTAACATAAGAAGCCATATAAGTCTACTCTACGTATTGATGAG
TTTGGACAAACCACAACTAGAATGCAGTGAAAAAAATGCTTTATTTGTGAAATTTGTGATGCTATTGCTT
TATTTGTAACCATTATAAGCTGCAATAAACAAGTTAACAACAACAATTGCATTCATTTTATGTTTCAGGT
TCAGGGGGAGGTGTGGGAGGTTTTTTAAAGCAAGTAAAACCTCTACAAATGTGGTATGGCTGATTATGAT
CTAGAGTCGCGGCCGCTTTATCAGGAGAGCACACACTTGCAGCTCATGCAGCCGGGGCCACTCTCATCAG
GAGGGTTCAGCTTCCGCAGCTTGTGCTGCCGGATCTCACGCACCAACGTGTAGAAGGCATCCTCCACTCC
CTGCCGGGTCTTGGCCGAGGTCTCGATGTAGGGGATGCCGTAGCTTCGGGCGAGGTCCTGAGCCTGCCGA
GATTCCACAGTGCGTGCAGCCAGGTCACACTTGTTCCCCACCAGCACCATGGGCACGTCATCCGAGTCCT
TCACCCGTTTGATCTGCTCCCTGTACTGGTGGATGTCCTCAAAAGACTTGGTGTTGTTGATGGCAAACAC
ACACAGGAAGCCCTCCCCGGTGCGCATGTACTGGTCCCGCATGGCGCTGTACTCCTCCTGGCCGGCGGTA
TCCAGGATGTCCAACAGGCACGTCTCCCCATCAATGACCACCTGCTTCCGGTAGGAATCCTCTATAGTGG
GGTCGTATTCGTCCACAAAATGGTTCTGGATCAGCTGGATGGTCAGCGCACTCTTGCCCACACCGACGGC
GCCCACCACCACCAGCTTATATTCCGTCATACCAGAACCACCTCGCGAGTCGACCTTGTACAGCTCGTCC
ATGCCGCCGGTGGAGTGGCGGCCCTCGGCGCGTTCGTACTGTTCCACGATGGTGTAGTCCTCGTTGTGGG
AGGTGATGTCCAACTTGATGTTGACGTTGTAGGCGCCGGGCAGCTGCACGGGCTTCTTGGCCTTGTAGGT
GGTCTTGACCTCAGCGTCGTAGTGGCCGCCGTCCTTCAGCTTCAGCCTCTGCTTGATCTCGCCCTTCAGG
GCGCCGTCCTCGGGGTACATCCGCTCGGAGGAGGCCTCCCAGCCCATGGTCTTCTTCTGCATTACGGGGC
CGTCGGAGGGGAAGTTGGTGCCGCGCAGCTTCACCTTGTAGATGAACTCGCCGTCCTGCAGGGAGGAGTC
CTGGGTCACGGTCACCACGCCGCCGTCCTCGAAGTTCATCACGCGCTCCCACTTGAAGCCCTCGGGGAAG
GACAGCTTCAAGTAGTCGGGGATGTCGGCGGGGTGCTTCACGTAGGCCTTGGAGCCGTACATGAACTGAG
GGGACAGGATGTCCCAGGCGAAGGGCAGGGGGCCACCCTTGGTCACCTTCAGCTTGGCGGTCTGGGTGCC
CTCGTAGGGGCGGCCCTCGCCCTCGCCCTCGATCTCGAACTCGTGGCCGTTCACGGAGCCCTCCATGTGC
ACCTTGAAGCGCATGAACTCCTTGATGATGGCCATGTTATCCTCCTCGCCCTTGCTCACCATGGTGGCGG
GATCCCGGGCCCGCGGTACCGTCGACTGCAGAATTCGAGGCTAGAGTCGACTAGCTTCAGCGTGTCCTCT
CCAAATGAAATGAACTTCCTTATATAGAGGAAGGGTCTTGCGAAGATCCTAGAGTCGAGCATATTACATG
GCATTACCACCATATACATATCCATATACATATCCATATCTAATCTTACCTCGACTGCTGTATATAAAAC
CAGTGGTTATATGTACAGTACTGCTGTATATAAAACCAGTGGTTATATGTACAGTACGTCGACTGCTGTA
TATAAAACCAGTGGTTATATGTACAGTACTGCTGTATATAAAACCAGTGGTTATATGTACAGTACGTCGA
GGGGATGATAATGCGATTAGTTTTTTAGCCTCGACCTGCAGCCCAAGCGGCATGCAAGCTGTCGAGGGGG
GATCAATTCCCGATCTAGTAACATAGATGACACCGCGCGCGATAATTTATCCTAGTTTGCGCGCTATATT
TTGTTTTCTATCGCGTATTAAATGTATAATTGCGGGACTCTAATCATAAAAACCCATCTCATAAATAACG
TCATGCATTACATGTTAATTATTACATGCTTAACGTAATTCAACAGAAATTATATGATAATCATCGCAAG
ACCGGCAACAGGATTCAATCTTAATTTAAATTATAACTAGTCGACGATCGGCGGCCTAGGCGCCACGTGC
TGGTTCTTTCCGCCTCAGAAGCCATAGAGCCCACCGCATCCCCAGCATGCCTGCTATTGTCTTCCCAATC
CTCCCCCTTGCTGTCCTGCCCCACCCCACCCCCCAGAATAGAATGACACCTACTCAGACAATGCGATGCA
ATTTCCTCATTTTATTAGGAAAGGACAGTGGGAGTGGCACCTTCCAGGGTCAAGGAAGGCACGGGGGAGG
GGCAAACAACAGATGGCTGGCAACTAGAAGGCACAGTCGAGGCTGATCAGCGGGTTTGGCCGCTTTACTT
GTACAGCTCGTCCATGCCGAGAGTGATCCCGGCGGCGGTCACGAACTCCAGCAGGACCATGTGATCGCGC
TTCTCGTTGGGGTCTTTGCTCAGGGCGGACTGGGTGCTCAGGTAGTGGTTGTCGGGCAGCAGCACGGGGC
CGTCGCCGATGGGGGTGTTCTGCTGGTAGTGGTCGGCGAGCTGCACGCTGCCGTCCTCGATGTTGTGGCG
GATCTTGAAGTTGG
